Addgene plasmid #60440: PpyCAG-NANOG-IB
Purpose: Transient human NANOG expression
Depositing lab: Austin Smith. Depositing organization: University of Cambridge. Publication: Resetting Transcription Factor Control Circuitry toward Ground-State Pluripotency in Human. Takashima Y, Guo G, Loos R, Nichols J, Ficz G, Krueger F, Oxley D, Santos F, Clarke J, Mansfield W, Reik W, Bertone P, Smith A. Cell. 2014 Sep 11;158(6):1254-69. doi: 10.1016/j.cell.2014.08.029. PubMed 25215486.
Backbone
  Vector backbone: CAG
  Vector type: Mammalian Expression
Growth in bacteria
  Bacterial resistance: Ampicillin, 100 μg/mL
  Growth temperature: 37°C
  Growth strain: DH5alpha
  Copy number: High Copy
Gene/Insert
  Gene/Insert name: NANOG
  Species: H. sapiens (human)
  Entrez Gene: NANOG
Terms and licenses: Academic/Nonprofit Terms; Industry Terms: Not Available to Industry
How to cite: PpyCAG-NANOG-IB was a gift from Austin Smith (Addgene plasmid # 60440 ; http://n2t.net/addgene:60440 ; RRID:Addgene_60440)
