[The description below was written by a language model from this plasmid's Addgene catalogue record and pLannotate feature annotations shown in this document.]
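Description:
PpyCAG-NANOG-IB is a 7,227-bp mammalian expression plasmid built on a CAG-promoter backbone for transient expression of human NANOG, the homeodomain transcription regulator that supports self-renewal and pluripotency in embryonic stem cells. It is maintained in E. coli at high copy through a ColE1/pUC-type origin and selected with ampicillin via the β-lactamase gene.

Because the plasmid is circular, the expression unit spans the numbering origin. The CMV immediate-early enhancer, chicken β-actin promoter and chimeric β-actin/β-globin intron, which together form the strong, broadly active CAG promoter, sit at the end of the sequence record and read directly into the NANOG coding sequence at the start. NANOG is flanked by attB1 and attB2 sites, indicating that it was introduced by Gateway recombination. Downstream, after a short β-globin-derived fragment and a remnant of a multiple cloning site, an EMCV IRES drives translation of the blasticidin S deaminase gene (bsd) from the same transcript, which ends at a bovine growth hormone polyadenylation signal. This bicistronic layout ("IB", presumably IRES-blasticidin) ties blasticidin resistance to NANOG expression, so drug selection enriches for cells that express the transgene.

The backbone also carries an SV40 origin of replication, SV40 polyadenylation signals, and small fragments of SV40 promoter and lac operon sequences that appear to be cloning remnants. A stretch between the AmpR gene and the CAG cassette is not annotated. No epitope tag or fluorescent reporter is annotated. The associated work concerns resetting human pluripotent cells toward a ground-state-like condition, which fits the stated purpose of short-term NANOG delivery.
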