Features (pLannotate 1.2.2; 24 found; start..end, strand, type, name):
      1..25      +  protein_bind   attB1: mutant version of attB; recombination site for the Gateway® BP reaction BP Clonase™
     30..944     +  CDS            NANOG: NANOG_HUMAN - Experimental evidence at protein level: Swiss-Prot protein existence level 1. Transcription regulator involved in inner cell mass and embryonic stem (ES) cells proliferation and self-renewal. Imposes pluripotency on ES cells and prevents their differentiation towards extraembryonic endoderm and trophectoderm lineages. Blocks bone morphogenetic protein-induced mesoderm differentiation of ES cells by physically interacting with SMAD1 and interfering with the recruitment of coactivators to the active SMAD transcriptional complexes. Acts as a transcriptional activator or repressor. B
    949..973     -  protein_bind   attB2: mutant version of attB; recombination site for the Gateway® BP reaction BP Clonase™
    982..1044    +  CDS            HBB (fragment): HBB_PONPY - Experimental evidence at transcript level: Swiss-Prot protein existence level 2. Involved in oxygen transport from the lung to the various peripheral tissues. From Pongo pygmaeus (Bornean orangutan).
   1082..1105    -  misc_feature   MCS (fragment): pBluescript multiple cloning site
   1107..1679    +  misc_feature   IRES: internal ribosome entry site (IRES) of the encephalomyocarditis virus (EMCV)
   1693..2082    +  CDS            bsd: BSD_ASPTE - Experimental evidence at protein level: Swiss-Prot protein existence level 1. Catalyzes the deamination of the cytosine moiety of the antibiotics blasticidin S, cytomycin and acetylblasticidin S. From Aspergillus terreus.
   2111..2335    +  polyA_signal   bGH poly(A) signal: bovine growth hormone polyadenylation signal
   2339..2355    +  promoter       SV40 promoter (fragment): SV40 enhancer and early promoter
   2406..2422    -  protein_bind   lac operator: The lac repressor binds to the lac operator to inhibit transcription in E. coli. This inhibition can be relieved by adding lactose or isopropyl-β-D-thiogalactopyranoside (IPTG). lac repressor encoded by lacI
   2430..2460    -  promoter       lac promoter: promoter for the E. coli lac operon
   2475..2496    -  protein_bind   CAP binding site: CAP binding activates transcription in the presence of cAMP. E. coli catabolite activator protein
   2509..2548    -  CDS            lacI (fragment): lac repressor; lacI; The lac repressor binds to the lac operator to inhibit transcription in E. coli. This inhibition can be relieved by adding lactose or isopropyl-β-D-thiogalactopyranoside (IPTG).
   2555..2577    +  promoter       SV40 promoter (fragment): SV40 enhancer and early promoter
   2601..2736    +  rep_origin     SV40 ori: SV40 origin of replication
   2756..2890    +  polyA_signal   SV40 poly(A) signal: SV40 polyadenylation signal
   2892..2946    -  CDS            lacI (fragment): lac repressor; lacI; The lac repressor binds to the lac operator to inhibit transcription in E. coli. This inhibition can be relieved by adding lactose or isopropyl-β-D-thiogalactopyranoside (IPTG).
   3129..3717    -  rep_origin     ori: high-copy-number ColE1/pMB1/pBR322/pUC origin of replication
   3888..4748    -  CDS            AmpR: β-lactamase; bla; confers resistance to ampicillin, carbenicillin, and related antibiotics
   4749..4765    -  promoter       AmpR promoter (fragment): bla
   5351..5485    +  polyA_signal   SV40 poly(A) signal: SV40 polyadenylation signal
   5499..5878    +  enhancer       CMV enhancer: human cytomegalovirus immediate early enhancer
   5881..6156    +  promoter       chicken β-actin promoter: No description available
   6157..7165    +  intron         chimeric intron: chimera between introns from chicken β-actin and rabbit β-globin
>Addgene plasmid #60440 | PpyCAG-NANOG-IB | depositor full sequence | sequence record 96735 | PpyCAG-NANOG-IB sequence 7227 bps
ACAAGTTTGTACAAAAAAGCAGGCTCACCATGAGTGTGGATCCAGCTTGTCCCCAAAGCTTGCCTTGCTT
TGAAGCATCCGACTGTAAAGAATCTTCACCTATGCCTGTGATTTGTGGGCCTGAAGAAAACTATCCATCC
TTGCAAATGTCTTCTGCTGAGATGCCTCACACGGAGACTGTCTCTCCTCTTCCCTCCTCCATGGATCTGC
TTATTCAGGACAGCCCTGATTCTTCCACCAGTCCCAAAGGCAAACAACCCACTTCTGCAGAGAATAGTGT
CGCAAAAAAGGAAGACAAGGTCCCAGTCAAGAAACAGAAGACCAGAACTGTGTTCTCTTCCACCCAGCTG
TGTGTACTCAATGATAGATTTCAGAGACAGAAATACCTCAGCCTCCAGCAGATGCAAGAACTCTCCAACA
TCCTGAACCTCAGCTACAAACAGGTGAAGACCTGGTTCCAGAACCAGAGAATGAAATCTAAGAGGTGGCA
GAAAAACAACTGGCCGAAGAATAGCAATGGTGTGACGCAGAAGGCCTCAGCACCTACCTACCCCAGCCTC
TACTCTTCCTACCACCAGGGATGCCTGGTGAACCCGACTGGGAACCTTCCAATGTGGAGCAACCAGACCT
GGAACAATTCAACCAGGAGCAACCAGACCCAGAACATCCAGTCCTGGAGCAACCACTCCTGGAACACTCA
GACCTGGTGCACCCAATCCTGGAACAATCAGGCCTGGAACAGTCCCTTCTATAACTGTGGAGAGGAATCT
CTGCAGTCCTGCATGCAGTTCCAGCCAAATTCTCCTGCCAGTGACTTGGAGGCTGCTTTGGAAGCTGCTG
GGGAAGGCCTTAATGTAATACAGCAGACCACTAGGTATTTTAGTACTCCACAAACCATGGATTTATTCCT
AAACTACTCCATGAACATGCAACCTGAAGACGTGTGAGACCCAGCTTTCTTGTACAAAGTGGTGATTCGA
GGAATTCACTCCTCAGGTGCAGGCTGCCTATCAGAAGGTGGTGGCTGGTGTGGCCAACTGGCTCACAAAT
ACCACTGAGATCGACGGTATCGAGCGGCCGCTCGATAAGCTTGATATCGAATTCCGCCCCTCTCCCTCCC
CCCCCCCTAACGTTACTGGCCGAAGCCGCTTGGAATAAGGCCGGTGTGCGTTTGTCTATATGTTATTTTC
CACCATATTGCCGTCTTTTGGCAATGTGAGGGCCCGGAAACCTGGCCCTGTCTTCTTGACGAGCATTCCT
AGGGGTCTTTCCCCTCTCGCCAAAGGAATGCAAGGTCTGTTGAATGTCGTGAAGGAAGCAGTTCCTCTGG
AAGCTTCTTGAAGACAAACAACGTCTGTAGCGACCCTTTGCAGGCAGCGGAACCCCCCACCTGGCGACAG
GTGCCTCTGCGGCCAAAAGCCACGTGTATAAGATACACCTGCAAAGGCGGCACAACCCCAGTGCCACGTT
GTGAGTTGGATAGTTGTGGAAAGAGTCAAATGGCTCTCCTCAAGCGTATTCAACAAGGGGCTGAAGGATG
CCCAGAAGGTACCCCATTGTATGGGATCTGATCTGGGGCCTCGGTGCACATGCTTTACATGTGTTTAGTC
GAGGTTAAAAAACGTCTAGGCCCCCCGAACCACGGGGACGTGGTTTTCCTTTGAAAAACACGATGATAAT
ATGGCCACAACCATGCCTTTGTCTCAAGAAGAATCCACCCTCATTGAAAGAGCAACGGCTACAATCAACA
GCATCCCCATCTCTGAAGACTACAGCGTCGCCAGCGCAGCTCTCTCTAGCGACGGCCGCATCTTCACTGG
TGTCAATGTATATCATTTTACTGGGGGACCTTGTGCAGAACTCGTGGTGCTGGGCACTGCTGCTGCTGCG
GCAGCTGGCAACCTGACTTGTATCGTCGCGATCGGAAATGAGAACAGGGGCATCTTGAGCCCCTGCGGAC
GGTGCCGACAGGTGCTTCTCGATCTGCATCCTGGGATCAAAGCCATAGTGAAGGACAGTGATGGACAGCC
GACGGCAGTTGGGATTCGTGAATTGCTGCCCTCTGGTTATGTGTGGGAGGGTTAACTAGATAAGTAATGA
TCAGCCTCGACTGTGCCTTCTAGTTGCCAGCCATCTGTTGTTTGCCCCTCCCCCGTGCCTTCCTTGACCC
TGGAAGGTGCCACTCCCACTGTCCTTTCCTAATAAAATGAGGAAATTGCATCGCATTGTCTGAGTAGGTG
TCATTCTATTCTGGGGGGTGGGGTGGGGCAGGACAGCAAGGGGGAGGATTGGGAAGACAATAGCAGGCAT
GCTGGGGATGCGGTGGGCTCTATGGCTTCTGAGGCGGAAAGAACCTGCAGCCCAAGCTTGGCGTAATCAT
GGTCATAGCTGTTTCCTGTGTGAAATTGTTATCCGCTCACAATTCCACACAACATACGAGCCGGAAGCAT
AAAGTGTAAAGCCTGGGGTGCCTAATGAGTGAGCTAACTCACATTAATTGCGTTGCGCTCACTGCCCGCT
TTCCAGTCGGGAAACCTGTCGTGCCAGCGGATCCGCATCTCAATTAGTCAGCAACCATAGTCCCGCCCCT
AACTCCGCCCATCCCGCCCCTAACTCCGCCCAGTTCCGCCCATTCTCCGCCCCATGGCTGACTAATTTTT
TTTATTTATGCAGAGGCCGAGGCCGCCTCGGCCTCTGAGCTATTCCAGAAGTAGTGAGGAGGCTTTTTTG
GAGGCCTAGGCTTTTGCAAAAAGCTAACTTGTTTATTGCAGCTTATAATGGTTACAAATAAAGCAATAGC
ATCACAAATTTCACAAATAAAGCATTTTTTTCACTGCATTCTAGTTGTGGTTTGTCCAAACTCATCAATG
TATCTTATCATGTCTGGATCCGCTGCATTAATGAATCGGCCAACGCGCGGGGAGAGGCGGTTTGCGTATT
GGGCGCTCTTCCGCTTCCTCGCTCACTGACTCGCTGCGCTCGGTCGTTCGGCTGCGGCGAGCGGTATCAG
CTCACTCAAAGGCGGTAATACGGTTATCCACAGAATCAGGGGATAACGCAGGAAAGAACATGTGAGCAAA
AGGCCAGCAAAAGGCCAGGAACCGTAAAAAGGCCGCGTTGCTGGCGTTTTTCCATAGGCTCCGCCCCCCT
GACGAGCATCACAAAAATCGACGCTCAAGTCAGAGGTGGCGAAACCCGACAGGACTATAAAGATACCAGG
CGTTTCCCCCTGGAAGCTCCCTCGTGCGCTCTCCTGTTCCGACCCTGCCGCTTACCGGATACCTGTCCGC
CTTTCTCCCTTCGGGAAGCGTGGCGCTTTCTCAATGCTCACGCTGTAGGTATCTCAGTTCGGTGTAGGTC
GTTCGCTCCAAGCTGGGCTGTGTGCACGAACCCCCCGTTCAGCCCGACCGCTGCGCCTTATCCGGTAACT
ATCGTCTTGAGTCCAACCCGGTAAGACACGACTTATCGCCACTGGCAGCAGCCACTGGTAACAGGATTAG
CAGAGCGAGGTATGTAGGCGGTGCTACAGAGTTCTTGAAGTGGTGGCCTAACTACGGCTACACTAGAAGG
ACAGTATTTGGTATCTGCGCTCTGCTGAAGCCAGTTACCTTCGGAAAAAGAGTTGGTAGCTCTTGATCCG
GCAAACAAACCACCGCTGGTAGCGGTGGTTTTTTTGTTTGCAAGCAGCAGATTACGCGCAGAAAAAAAGG
ATCTCAAGAAGATCCTTTGATCTTTTCTACGGGGTCTGACGCTCAGTGGAACGAAAACTCACGTTAAGGG
ATTTTGGTCATGAGATTATCAAAAAGGATCTTCACCTAGATCCTTTTAAATTAAAAATGAAGTTTTAAAT
CAATCTAAAGTATATATGAGTAAACTTGGTCTGACAGTTACCAATGCTTAATCAGTGAGGCACCTATCTC
AGCGATCTGTCTATTTCGTTCATCCATAGTTGCCTGACTCCCCGTCGTGTAGATAACTACGATACGGGAG
GGCTTACCATCTGGCCCCAGTGCTGCAATGATACCGCGAGACCCACGCTCACCGGCTCCAGATTTATCAG
CAATAAACCAGCCAGCCGGAAGGGCCGAGCGCAGAAGTGGTCCTGCAACTTTATCCGCCTCCATCCAGTC
TATTAATTGTTGCCGGGAAGCTAGAGTAAGTAGTTCGCCAGTTAATAGTTTGCGCAACGTTGTTGCCATT
GCTACAGGCATCGTGGTGTCACGCTCGTCGTTTGGTATGGCTTCATTCAGCTCCGGTTCCCAACGATCAA
GGCGAGTTACATGATCCCCCATGTTGTGCAAAAAAGCGGTTAGCTCCTTCGGTCCTCCGATCGTTGTCAG
AAGTAAGTTGGCCGCAGTGTTATCACTCATGGTTATGGCAGCACTGCATAATTCTCTTACTGTCATGCCA
TCCGTAAGATGCTTTTCTGTGACTGGTGAGTACTCAACCAAGTCATTCTGAGAATAGTGTATGCGGCGAC
CGAGTTGCTCTTGCCCGGCGTCAATACGGGATAATACCGCGCCACATAGCAGAACTTTAAAAGTGCTCAT
CATTGGAAAACGTTCTTCGGGGCGAAAACTCTCAAGGATCTTACCGCTGTTGAGATCCAGTTCGATGTAA
CCCACTCGTGCACCCAACTGATCTTCAGCATCTTTTACTTTCACCAGCGTTTCTGGGTGAGCAAAAACAG
GAAGGCAAAATGCCGCAAAAAAGGGAATAAGGGCGACACGGAAATGTTGAATACTCATACTCTTCCTTTT
TCAATGACCGCTTTGGAAAAACAAAGACTGTATTTCCTGGAAATTAATGTTTATTCAATAAACTGTGTAT
TCAGCTATATCACATAGTGGTGAGGCTGAAATGAGGCGGGAAGAGGCGGTTGGGGCTTAATTATATCAAT
TTGGGTGGCCCCACAGCGCCTCCAAGGCGCCAGTCCTGTTTTGACAAGTTGCCTCTGGAAGCCTCTACAA
TGCCTCTCTTCTTTTTCTCCAGAGTAAGCGGAGGCCAGGGGCCCCCGGCCTCTGCTTAATACTAAAAAAA
ACAGCTGTTGTCATAGTAATGATTGGGTGGAAACATTCCAGGCCTGGGTGGAGAGGCTTTTTGCTTCCTC
TTGCAAAACCACACTGACATTCCAGGCCTGGGTGGAGAGGCTTTTTGCTTCCTCTTGCAAAACCACACTG
CCCTCTGGAGGGCAGTTGCCTAGCAACTAACTAAAAGAGGATGTCGCACGGCCAGCTGCGGTCAGTTAGT
CACTTCCTGCTTAACTGACTTGACATTTTCTATTTTAAGAGTCGGGAGGAAAATTACTGTGTTGGAGGCC
CTCCGCCATCTTCTGAAGCTGAATCGAATTAACTTGTTTATTGCAGCTTATAATGGTTACAAATAAAGCA
ATAGCATCACAAATTTCACAAATAAAGCATTTTTTTCACTGCATTCTAGTTGTGGTTTGTCCAAACTCAT
CAATGTATCTTATCATGTCTGGATCTGATATCATCGTCGACATTGATTATTGACTAGTTATTAATAGTAA
TCAATTACGGGGTCATTAGTTCATAGCCCATATATGGAGTTCCGCGTTACATAACTTACGGTAAATGGCC
CGCCTGGCTGACCGCCCAACGACCCCCGCCCATTGACGTCAATAATGACGTATGTTCCCATAGTAACGCC
AATAGGGACTTTCCATTGACGTCAATGGGTGGACTATTTACGGTAAACTGCCCACTTGGCAGTACATCAA
GTGTATCATATGCCAAGTACGCCCCCTATTGACGTCAATGACGGTAAATGGCCCGCCTGGCATTATGCCC
AGTACATGACCTTATGGGACTTTCCTACTTGGCAGTACATCTACGTATTAGTCATCGCTATTACCATGGG
TCGAGGTGAGCCCCACGTTCTGCTTCACTCTCCCCATCTCCCCCCCCTCCCCACCCCCAATTTTGTATTT
ATTTATTTTTTAATTATTTTGTGCAGCGATGGGGGCGGGGGGGGGGGGGGCGCGCGCCAGGCGGGGCGGG
GCGGGGCGAGGGGCGGGGCGGGGCGAGGCGGAGAGGTGCGGCGGCAGCCAATCAGAGCGGCGCGCTCCGA
AAGTTTCCTTTTATGGCGAGGCGGCGGCGGCGGCGGCCCTATAAAAAGCGAAGCGCGCGGCGGGCGGGAG
TCGCTGCGTTGCCTTCGCCCCGTGCCCCGCTCCGCGCCGCCTCGCGCCGCCCGCCCCGGCTCTGACTGAC
CGCGTTACTCCCACAGGTGAGCGGGCGGGACGGCCCTTCTCCTCCGGGCTGTAATTAGCGCTTGGTTTAA
TGACGGCTCGTTTCTTTTCTGTGGCTGCGTGAAAGCCTTAAAGGGCTCCGGGAGGGCCCTTTGTGCGGGG
GGGAGCGGCTCGGGGGGTGCGTGCGTGTGTGTGTGCGTGGGGAGCGCCGCGTGCGGCCCGCGCTGCCCGG
CGGCTGTGAGCGCTGCGGGCGCGGCGCGGGGCTTTGTGCGCTCCGCGTGTGCGCGAGGGGAGCGCGGCCG
GGGGCGGTGCCCCGCGGTGCGGGGGGGCTGCGAGGGGAACAAAGGCTGCGTGCGGGGTGTGTGCGTGGGG
GGGTGAGCAGGGGGTGTGGGCGCGGCGGTCGGGCTGTAACCCCCCCCTGCACCCCCCTCCCCGAGTTGCT
GAGCACGGCCCGGCTTCGGGTGCGGGGCTCCGTGCGGGGCGTGGCGCGGGGCTCGCCGTGCCGGGCGGGG
GGTGGCGGCAGGTGGGGGTGCCGGGCGGGGCGGGGCCGCCTCGGGCCGGGGAGGGCTCGGGGGAGGGGCG
CGGCGGCCCCGGAGCGCCGGCGGCTGTCGAGGCGCGGCGAGCCGCAGCCATTGCCTTTTATGGTAATCGT
GCGAGAGGGCGCAGGGACTTCCTTTGTCCCAAATCTGGCGGAGCCGAAATCTGGGAGGCGCCGCCGCACC
CCCTCTAGCGGGCGCGGGCGAAGCGGTGCGGCGCCGGCAGGAAGGAAATGGGCGGGGAGGGCCTTCGTGC
GTCGCCGCGCCGCCGTCCCCTTCTCCATCTCCAGCCTCGGGGCTGCCGCAGGGGGACGGCTGCCTTCGGG
GGGGACGGGGCAGGGCGGGGTTCGGCTTCTGGCGTGTGACCGGCGGCTCTAGAGCCTCTGCTAACCATGT
TCATGCCTTCTTCTTTTTCCTACAGCTCCTGGGCAACGTGCTGGTTGTTGTGCTGTCTCATCATTTTGGC
AAAGAATTCCTCGAATC
