>Addgene plasmid #60440 | PpyCAG-NANOG-IB | addgene partial sequence | sequence record 145915 | pCAX-F 5'-CAGCTCCTGGGCAACGTGC-3'
AATTCCTCGAATCACAAGTTTGTACAAAAAAGCAGGCTTCACCATGAGTGTGGATCCAGCTTGTCCCCAA
AGCTTGCCTTGCTTTGAAGCATCCGACTGTAAAGAATCTTCACCTATGCCTGTGATTTGTGGGCCTGAAG
AAAACTATCCATCCTTGCAAATGTCTTCTGCTGAGATGCCTCACACGGAGACTGTCTCTCCTCTTCCCTC
CTCCATGGATCTGCTTATTCAGGACAGCCCTGATTCTTCCACCAGTCCCAAAGGCAAACAACCCACTTCT
GCAGAGAATAGTGTCGCAAAAAAGGAAGACAAGGTCCCAGTCAAGAAACAGAAGACCAGAACTGTGTTCT
CTTCCACCCAGCTGTGTGTACTCAATGATAGATTTCAGAGACAGAAATACCTCAGCCTCCAGCAGATGCA
AGAACTCTCCAACATCCTGAACCTCAGCTACAAACAGGTGAAGACCTGGTTCCAGAACCAGAGAATGAAA
TCTAAGAGGTGGCAGAAAAACAACTGGCCGAAGAATAGCAATGGTGTGACGCAGAAGGCCTCAGCACCTA
CCTACCCCAGCCTCTACTCTTCCTACCACCAGGGATGCCTGGTGAACCCGACTGGGAACCTTCCAATGTG
GAGCAACCAGACCTGGAACAATTCAACCTGGAGCAACCAGACCCAGAACATCCAGTCCTGGAGCAACCAC
TCCTGGAACACTCAGACCTGGTGCACCCAATCCTGGAACAATCAGGCCTGGAACAGTCCCTTCTATAACT
GTGGAGAGGAATCTCTGCAGTCCTGCATGCAGTTCCAGCCAAATTCTCCTGCCAGTGACTTGGAGGCTGC
TTTGGAAGCTGCTGGGGAAGGCCTTAATGTAATACAGCAGACCACTAGGTATTTTAGTACTCCACAAACC
ATGGATTTATTCCTAAA
